Addgene plasmid #128801: pDT305
Purpose: Human codon optimized dCas9-Dnmt3a-Dnmt3l-T2A-eGFP + gRNA expression cassette + LV backbone
Depositing lab: Bradley Bernstein. Depositing organization: Massachusetts General Hospital. Publication: Epigenome editing strategies for the functional annotation of CTCF insulators. Tarjan DR, Flavahan WA, Bernstein BE. Nat Commun. 2019 Sep 18;10(1):4258. doi: 10.1038/s41467-019-12166-w. PubMed 31534142.
Backbone
  Vector backbone: pDT305
  Backbone size w/o insert (bp): 5592
  Total vector size (bp): 16000
  Vector type: Lentiviral, CRISPR
  Selectable markers: eGFP
Growth in bacteria
  Bacterial resistance: Ampicillin, 100 μg/mL
  Growth temperature: 37°C
  Growth strain: NEB Stable
  Copy number: Unknown
Gene/Insert
  Gene/Insert name: dCas9-Dnmt3a-Dnmt3l-T2A-eGFP + gRNA expression cassette + LV backbone
  Species: H. sapiens (human)
  Insert size (bp): 10408
  Promoter: hUBC promoter
  Cloning method: Unknown
  Sequencing primers: 5′ TGAAGCTCCGGTTTTGAACT; 3′ CATGTTAGAAGACTTCCTCT
Terms and licenses: Academic/Nonprofit Terms; Industry Terms: Not Available to Industry
How to cite: pDT305 was a gift from Bradley Bernstein (Addgene plasmid # 128801 ; http://n2t.net/addgene:128801 ; RRID:Addgene_128801)
