[The description below was written by a language model from this plasmid's Addgene catalogue record and pLannotate feature annotations shown in this document.]
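Description:
pDT305 is an all-in-one lentiviral CRISPR epigenome-editing plasmid of roughly 16.4 kb for targeted DNA methylation in mammalian cells. It has a third-generation-style HIV-1 transfer backbone: a CMV enhancer/promoter fused to a truncated 5' LTR drives genomic RNA production in packaging cells. This is followed by the Ψ packaging signal, RRE for Rev-dependent export, cPPT/CTS, WPRE and a truncated 3' LTR with a downstream bGH polyadenylation signal. In bacteria it replicates from a high-copy ColE1/pUC origin under ampicillin selection. The backbone also contains an f1 origin and an SV40/EM7-driven bleomycin/Zeocin resistance cassette, which lies outside the LTRs and so is not packaged.

The payload has two divergent units. A human U6 promoter on the reverse strand drives an S. pyogenes guide RNA scaffold. The record does not state whether a specific spacer is present. On the forward strand, the human ubiquitin C promoter expresses a 3xFLAG-tagged, human codon-optimized dCas9 fused to Dnmt3a and Dnmt3l fragments. The annotation matches these to the mouse proteins, although the catalogue lists the insert species as human. Dnmt3a is the de novo methyltransferase and Dnmt3l is its catalytically inactive stimulatory partner. According to the catalogue, a T2A peptide (not annotated in the tables) links the fusion to eGFP, so transduced cells are identified or sorted by fluorescence rather than drug selection. Two loxP sites flank the gRNA and effector cassettes, which should allow Cre-mediated excision after integration. The associated work used such tools to methylate and functionally probe CTCF insulator sites. The depositor and sequencing-verified records differ by only a few bases in length and share the same feature layout.
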