Features (pLannotate 1.2.2; 38 found; start..end, strand, type, name):
     31..83      -  misc_feature   bom (fragment): basis of mobility region from pBR322
    238..617     +  enhancer       CMV enhancer: human cytomegalovirus immediate early enhancer
    618..817     +  promoter       CMV promoter: human cytomegalovirus (CMV) immediate early promoter
    835..1015    +  LTR            5' LTR (truncated): truncated 5' long terminal repeat (LTR) from HIV-1
   1062..1187    +  misc_feature   HIV-1 Ψ: packaging signal of human immunodeficiency virus type 1
   1171..1534    +  CDS            HIV-1 gag (fragment): gag protein from human immunodeficiency virus 1; gag
   1680..1913    +  misc_feature   RRE: The Rev response element (RRE) of HIV-1 allows for Rev-dependent mRNA export from the nucleus to the cytoplasm.
   2290..2390    +  CDS            Rev (fragment): human immunodeficiency virus 1 (HIV-1) Rev protein; rev; enhances nuclear export of unspliced and incompletely spliced viral mRNAs
   2440..2557    +  misc_feature   cPPT/CTS: central polypurine tract and central termination sequence of HIV-1
   2601..2634    +  protein_bind   loxP: Cre-mediated recombination occurs in the 8-bp core sequence (GCATACAT). Cre recombinase
   2645..2720    -  misc_RNA       gRNA scaffold: guide RNA scaffold for the Streptococcus pyogenes CRISPR/Cas9 system
   2745..2985    -  promoter       U6 promoter: RNA polymerase III promoter for human U6 snRNA
   3018..4228    +  promoter       UbC promoter: human ubiquitin C promoter
   4255..4320    +  CDS            3xFLAG: three tandem FLAG® epitope tags, followed by an enterokinase cleavage site
   4357..8457    +  CDS            cas9: CAS9_STRP1 - Also known as csn1 From Streptococcus pyogenes serotype M1.
   8542..9444    +  CDS            Dnmt3a (fragment): DNM3A_MOUSE - Experimental evidence at protein level: Swiss-Prot protein existence level 1. Required for genome-wide de novo methylation and is essential for the establishment of DNA methylation patterns during development (PubMed:9662389, PubMed:11399089, PubMed:10555141, PubMed:11919202, PubMed:16567415, PubMed:17713477). DNA methylation is coordinated with methylation of histones (PubMed:9662389, PubMed:11399089, PubMed:10555141, PubMed:11919202, PubMed:16567415, PubMed:17713477). It modifies DNA in a non-processive manner and also methylates non-CpG sites (PubMed:9662389, PubMed:11399089,
   9529..10170   +  CDS            Dnmt3l (fragment): DNM3L_MOUSE - Experimental evidence at protein level: Swiss-Prot protein existence level 1. Catalytically inactive regulatory factor of DNA methyltransferases that can either promote or inhibit DNA methylation depending on the context (PubMed:11719692, PubMed:15318244, PubMed:15671018, PubMed:24074865). Essential for the function of DNMT3A and DNMT3B: activates DNMT3A and DNMT3B by binding to their catalytic domain (PubMed:15671018). Acts by accelerating the binding of DNA and S-adenosyl-L-methionine (AdoMet) to the methyltransferases and dissociates from the complex after DNA binding to the m
  10273..10986   +  CDS            EGFP: EGFP is a basic (constitutively fluorescent) green fluorescent protein published in 1996, derived from Aequorea victoria. It is reported to be a rapidly-maturing weak dimer with moderate acid sensitivity.
  11002..11035   +  protein_bind   loxP: Cre-mediated recombination occurs in the 8-bp core sequence (GCATACAT). Cre recombinase
  11036..11060   +  misc_feature   MCS (fragment): pBluescript multiple cloning site
  11060..11648   +  misc_feature   WPRE: woodchuck hepatitis virus posttranscriptional regulatory element
  11585..12166   +  CDS            nef (fragment): NEF_HV1H2 - Experimental evidence at protein level: Swiss-Prot protein existence level 1. Extracellular Nef protein targets CD4(+) T-lymphocytes for apoptosis by interacting with CXCR4 surface receptors. From Human immunodeficiency virus type 1 group M subtype B (isolate HXB2) (HIV-1).
  12173..12353   +  LTR            5' LTR (truncated): truncated 5' long terminal repeat (LTR) from HIV-1
  12385..12609   +  polyA_signal   bGH poly(A) signal: bovine growth hormone polyadenylation signal
  12613..12634   +  promoter       SV40 promoter (fragment): SV40 enhancer and early promoter
  12655..13083   +  rep_origin     f1 ori (sequence partly withheld): f1 bacteriophage origin of replication; arrow indicates direction of (+) strand synthesis
  13097..13426   +  promoter       SV40 promoter: SV40 enhancer and early promoter
  13474..13521   +  promoter       EM7 promoter: synthetic bacterial promoter&nbsp
  13540..13914   +  CDS            BleoR: antibiotic-binding protein; Sh ble from Streptoalloteichus hindustanus; confers resistance to bleomycin, phleomycin, and Zeocin™
  13924..14049   +  CDS            ble (fragment): BLE_KLEPN - Experimental evidence at protein level: Swiss-Prot protein existence level 1. Binding protein with a strong affinity to the bleomycin family of antibiotics. Binds to CL990; an antimitotic-antibiotic compound. From Klebsiella pneumoniae.
  14044..14165   +  polyA_signal   SV40 poly(A) signal: SV40 polyadenylation signal
  14236..14258   -  protein_bind   lac operator (fragment): The lac repressor binds to the lac operator to inhibit transcription in E. coli. This inhibition can be relieved by adding lactose or isopropyl-β-D-thiogalactopyranoside (IPTG). lac repressor encoded by lacI
  14262..14292   -  promoter       lac promoter: promoter for the E. coli lac operon
  14307..14328   -  protein_bind   CAP binding site: CAP binding activates transcription in the presence of cAMP. E. coli catabolite activator protein
  14341..14433   -  CDS            lacI (fragment): lac repressor; lacI; The lac repressor binds to the lac operator to inhibit transcription in E. coli. This inhibition can be relieved by adding lactose or isopropyl-β-D-thiogalactopyranoside (IPTG).
  14616..15204   -  rep_origin     ori: high-copy-number ColE1/pMB1/pBR322/pUC origin of replication
  15375..16235   -  CDS            AmpR: β-lactamase; bla; confers resistance to ampicillin, carbenicillin, and related antibiotics
  16236..16340   -  promoter       AmpR promoter: bla
>Addgene plasmid #128801 | pDT305 | depositor full sequence | sequence record 249065 | pDT305 sequence 16368 bps
GTCGACGGATCGGGAGATCTCCCGATCCCCTATGGTGCACTCTCAGTACAATCTGCTCTGATGCCGCATA
GTTAAGCCAGTATCTGCTCCCTGCTTGTGTGTTGGAGGTCGCTGAGTAGTGCGCGAGCAAAATTTAAGCT
ACAACAAGGCAAGGCTTGACCGACAATTGCATGAAGAATCTGCTTAGGGTTAGGCGTTTTGCGCTGCTTC
GCGATGTACGGGCCAGATATACGCGTTGACATTGATTATTGACTAGTTATTAATAGTAATCAATTACGGG
GTCATTAGTTCATAGCCCATATATGGAGTTCCGCGTTACATAACTTACGGTAAATGGCCCGCCTGGCTGA
CCGCCCAACGACCCCCGCCCATTGACGTCAATAATGACGTATGTTCCCATAGTAACGCCAATAGGGACTT
TCCATTGACGTCAATGGGTGGAGTATTTACGGTAAACTGCCCACTTGGCAGTACATCAAGTGTATCATAT
GCCAAGTACGCCCCCTATTGACGTCAATGACGGTAAATGGCCCGCCTGGCATTATGCCCAGTACATGACC
TTATGGGACTTTCCTACTTGGCAGTACATCTACGTATTAGTCATCGCTATTACCATGGTGATGCGGTTTT
GGCAGTACATCAATGGGCGTGGATAGCGGTTTGACTCACGGGGATTTCCAAGTCTCCACCCCATTGACGT
CAATGGGAGTTTGTTTTGGCACCAAAATCAACGGGACTTTCCAAAATGTCGTAACAACTCCGCCCCATTG
ACGCAAATGGGCGGTAGGCGTGTACGGTGGGAGGTCTATATAAGCAGCGCGTTTTGCCTGTACTGGGTCT
CTCTGGTTAGACCAGATCTGAGCCTGGGAGCTCTCTGGCTAACTAGGGAACCCACTGCTTAAGCCTCAAT
AAAGCTTGCCTTGAGTGCTTCAAGTAGTGTGTGCCCGTCTGTTGTGTGACTCTGGTAACTAGAGATCCCT
CAGACCCTTTTAGTCAGTGTGGAAAATCTCTAGCAGTGGCGCCCGAACAGGGACTTGAAAGCGAAAGGGA
AACCAGAGGAGCTCTCTCGACGCAGGACTCGGCTTGCTGAAGCGCGCACGGCAAGAGGCGAGGGGCGGCG
ACTGGTGAGTACGCCAAAAATTTTGACTAGCGGAGGCTAGAAGGAGAGAGATGGGTGCGAGAGCGTCAGT
ATTAAGCGGGGGAGAATTAGATCGCGATGGGAAAAAATTCGGTTAAGGCCAGGGGGAAAGAAAAAATATA
AATTAAAACATATAGTATGGGCAAGCAGGGAGCTAGAACGATTCGCAGTTAATCCTGGCCTGTTAGAAAC
ATCAGAAGGCTGTAGACAAATACTGGGACAGCTACAACCATCCCTTCAGACAGGATCAGAAGAACTTAGA
TCATTATATAATACAGTAGCAACCCTCTATTGTGTGCATCAAAGGATAGAGATAAAAGACACCAAGGAAG
CTTTAGACAAGATAGAGGAAGAGCAAAACAAAAGTAAGACCACCGCACAGCAAGCGGCCGCTGATCTTCA
GACCTGGAGGAGGAGATATGAGGGACAATTGGAGAAGTGAATTATATAAATATAAAGTAGTAAAAATTGA
ACCATTAGGAGTAGCACCCACCAAGGCAAAGAGAAGAGTGGTGCAGAGAGAAAAAAGAGCAGTGGGAATA
GGAGCTTTGTTCCTTGGGTTCTTGGGAGCAGCAGGAAGCACTATGGGCGCAGCGTCAATGACGCTGACGG
TACAGGCCAGACAATTATTGTCTGGTATAGTGCAGCAGCAGAACAATTTGCTGAGGGCTATTGAGGCGCA
ACAGCATCTGTTGCAACTCACAGTCTGGGGCATCAAGCAGCTCCAGGCAAGAATCCTGGCTGTGGAAAGA
TACCTAAAGGATCAACAGCTCCTGGGGATTTGGGGTTGCTCTGGAAAACTCATTTGCACCACTGCTGTGC
CTTGGAATGCTAGTTGGAGTAATAAATCTCTGGAACAGATTTGGAATCACACGACCTGGATGGAGTGGGA
CAGAGAAATTAACAATTACACAAGCTTAATACACTCCTTAATTGAAGAATCGCAAAACCAGCAAGAAAAG
AATGAACAAGAATTATTGGAATTAGATAAATGGGCAAGTTTGTGGAATTGGTTTAACATAACAAATTGGC
TGTGGTATATAAAATTATTCATAATGATAGTAGGAGGCTTGGTAGGTTTAAGAATAGTTTTTGCTGTACT
TTCTATAGTGAATAGAGTTAGGCAGGGATATTCACCATTATCGTTTCAGACCCACCTCCCAACCCCGAGG
GGACCCGACAGGCCCGAAGGAATAGAAGAAGAAGGTGGAGAGAGAGACAGAGACAGATCCATTCGATTAG
TGAACGGATCGGCACTGCGTGCGCCAATTCTGCAGACAAATGGCAGTATTCATCCACAATTTTAAAAGAA
AAGGGGGGATTGGGGGGTACAGTGCAGGGGAAAGAATAGTAGACATAATAGCAACAGACATACAAACTAA
AGAATTACAAAAACAAATTACAAAAATTCAAAATTTTCGGGTTTATTACAGGGACAGCAGAGATCCAGTT
TGGTTAATTAATAACTTCGTATAGCATACATTATACGAAGTTATTAAAAAAAAAGCACCGACTCGGTGCC
ACTTTTTCAAGTTGATAACGGACTAGCCTTATTTTAACTTGCTATTTCTAGCTCTAAAACTGAGACGTCC
GTCTCCGGTGTTTCGTCCTTTCCACAAGATATATAAAGCCAAGAAATCGAAATACTTTCAAGTTACGGTA
AGCATATGATAGTCCATTTTAAAACATAATTTTAAAACTGCAAACTACCCAAGAAATTATTACTTTCTAC
GTCACGTATTTTGTACTAATATCTTTGTGTTTACAGTCAAATTAATTCCAATTATCTCTCTAACAGCCTT
GTATCGTATATGCAAATATGAAGGAATCATGGGAAATAGGCCCTCTTAATTAATTAACCCGTGTCGGCTC
CAGATCTGGCCTCCGCGCCGGGTTTTGGCGCCTCCCGCGGGCGCCCCCCTCCTCACGGCGAGCGCTGCCA
CGTCAGACGAAGGGCGCAGCGAGCGTCCTGATCCTTCCGCCCGGACGCTCAGGACAGCGGCCCGCTGCTC
ATAAGACTCGGCCTTAGAACCCCAGTATCAGCAGAAGGACATTTTAGGACGGGACTTGGGTGACTCTAGG
GCACTGGTTTTCTTTCCAGAGAGCGGAACAGGCGAGGAAAAGTAGTCCCTTCTCGGCGATTCTGCGGAGG
GATCTCCGTGGGGCGGTGAACGCCGATGATTATATAAGGACGCGCCGGGTGTGGCACAGCTAGTTCCGTC
GCAGCCGGGATTTGGGTCGCGGTTCTTGTTTGTGGATCGCTGTGATCGTCACTTGGTGAGTAGCGGGCTG
CTGGGCTGGCCGGGGCTTTCGTGGCCGCCGGGCCGCTCGGTGGGACGGAAGCGTGTGGAGAGACCGCCAA
GGGCTGTAGTCTGGGTCCGCGAGCAAGGTTGCCCTGAACTGGGGGTTGGGGGGAGCGCACAAAATGGCGG
CTGTTCCCGAGTCTTGAATGGAAGACGCTTGTAAGGCGGGCTGTGAGGTCGTTGAAACAAGGTGGGGGGC
ATGGTGGGCGGCAAGAACCCAAGGTCTTGAGGCCTTCGCTAATGCGGGAAAGCTCTTATTCGGGTGAGAT
GGGCTGGGGCACCATCTGGGGACCCTGACGTGAAGTTTGTCACTGACTGGAGAACTCGGGTTTGTCGTCT
GGTTGCGGGGGCGGCAGTTATGCGGTGCCGTTGGGCAGTGCACCCGTACCTTTGGGAGCGCGCGCCTCGT
CGTGTCGTGACGTCACCCGTTCTGTTGGCTTATAATGCAGGGTGGGGCCACCTGCCGGTAGGTGTGCGGT
AGGCTTTTCTCCGTCGCAGGACGCAGGGTTCGGGCCTAGGGTAGGCTCTCCTGAATCGACAGGCGCCGGA
CCTCTGGTGAGGGGAGGGATAAGTGAGGCGTCAGTTTCTTTGGTCGGTTTTATGTACCTATCTTCTTAAG
TAGCTGAAGCTCCGGTTTTGAACTATGCGCTCGGGGTTGGCGAGTGTGTTTTGTGAAGTTTTTTAGGCAC
CTTTTGAAATGTAATCATTTGGGTCAATATGTAATTTTCAGTGTTAGACTAGTAAATTGTCCGCTAAATT
CTGGCCGTTTTTGGCTTTTTTGTTAGACGAAGCTTGGGCTGCAGGTCGACTATGGACTACAAAGACCATG
ACGGTGATTATAAAGATCATGACATCGATTACAAGGATGACGATGACAAGATGGCCCCCAAGAAGAAGAG
GAAGGTGGGCCGCGGAGACAAGAAGTATTCAATCGGCCTGGCTATCGGAACCAACAGCGTGGGGTGGGCA
GTCATCACAGACGAGTATAAGGTCCCCTCCAAGAAGTTTAAGGTGCTGGGCAATACCGATCGCCACTCCA
TCAAGAAGAACCTGATCGGCGCCCTGCTGTTCGACTCTGGCGAGACAGCAGAGGCAACCAGGCTGAAGAG
GACAGCACGGAGAAGGTATACCCGCCGGAAGAACCGGATCTGCTACCTGCAGGAGATCTTCAGCAATGAG
ATGGCCAAGGTGGACGATTCCTTCTTTCACCGCCTGGAGGAGTCTTTCCTGGTGGAGGAGGATAAGAAGC
ACGAGCGGCACCCAATCTTTGGCAACATCGTGGACGAGGTGGCCTATCACGAGAAGTACCCCACCATCTA
TCACCTGCGGAAGAAGCTGGTGGATTCCACAGACAAGGCCGATCTGAGACTGATCTATCTGGCCCTGGCC
CACATGATCAAGTTCAGGGGCCACTTTCTGATCGAGGGCGACCTGAATCCCGATAACAGCGATGTGGACA
AGCTGTTCATCCAGCTGGTGCAGACCTACAACCAGCTGTTTGAGGAGAATCCTATCAACGCCTCTGGAGT
GGACGCAAAGGCAATCCTGAGCGCCAGACTGTCTAAGAGCAGAAGGCTGGAGAATCTGATCGCCCAGCTG
CCTGGCGAGAAGAAGAATGGCCTGTTTGGCAACCTGATCGCCCTGTCCCTGGGCCTGACCCCAAATTTCA
AGTCTAACTTTGACCTGGCCGAGGATGCCAAGCTGCAGCTGTCCAAGGATACATATGACGATGACCTGGA
CAACCTGCTGGCCCAGATCGGCGACCAGTACGCCGATCTGTTCCTGGCCGCCAAGAACCTGAGCGATGCC
ATCCTGCTGTCCGACATCCTGCGCGTGAATACAGAGATCACCAAGGCCCCTCTGTCCGCCTCTATGATCA
AGAGATATGATGAGCACCACCAGGACCTGACCCTGCTGAAGGCCCTGGTGAGGCAGCAGCTGCCAGAGAA
GTACAAGGAGATCTTCTTTGATCAGAGCAAGAACGGATACGCAGGATATATCGACGGAGGAGCATCCCAG
GAGGAGTTCTACAAGTTTATCAAGCCTATCCTGGAGAAGATGGACGGCACCGAGGAGCTGCTGGTGAAGC
TGAACCGGGAGGACCTGCTGCGGAAGCAGAGAACATTCGATAATGGCAGCATCCCCCACCAGATCCACCT
GGGAGAGCTGCACGCAATCCTGCGCCGGCAGGAGGATTTCTACCCTTTTCTGAAGGACAATAGGGAGAAG
ATCGAGAAGATCCTGACCTTCCGCATCCCATACTATGTGGGACCACTGGCAAGGGGAAACAGCAGATTTG
CCTGGATGACAAGAAAGTCCGAGGAGACAATCACCCCTTGGAATTTCGAGGAGGTGGTGGATAAGGGCGC
CTCTGCCCAGAGCTTCATCGAGAGGATGACCAACTTTGACAAGAATCTGCCCAACGAGAAGGTGCTGCCT
AAGCACTCTCTGCTGTACGAGTATTTCACAGTGTATAATGAGCTGACCAAGGTGAAGTACGTGACAGAGG
GCATGAGAAAGCCAGCCTTCCTGAGCGGCGAGCAGAAGAAGGCCATCGTGGACCTGCTGTTTAAGACAAA
CAGGAAGGTGACCGTGAAGCAGCTGAAGGAGGACTATTTCAAGAAGATCGAGTGTTTTGATTCCGTGGAG
ATCTCTGGCGTGGAGGACCGGTTTAATGCCTCCCTGGGCACATACCACGATCTGCTGAAGATCATCAAGG
ATAAGGACTTCCTGGACAATGAGGAGAACGAGGACATCCTGGAGGATATCGTGCTGACACTGACCCTGTT
TGAGGATCGGGAGATGATCGAGGAGAGACTGAAGACCTATGCCCACCTGTTCGATGACAAAGTGATGAAG
CAGCTGAAGAGAAGGCGCTACACAGGATGGGGCAGGCTGAGCCGCAAGCTGATCAACGGCATCAGAGACA
AGCAGTCTGGCAAGACCATCCTGGATTTTCTGAAGAGCGACGGCTTCGCCAACAGGAACTTCATGCAGCT
GATCCACGATGACTCCCTGACATTCAAGGAGGATATCCAGAAGGCACAGGTGTCCGGACAGGGCGACTCT
CTGCACGAGCACATCGCCAATCTGGCCGGCAGCCCAGCCATCAAGAAGGGCATCCTGCAGACCGTGAAGG
TGGTGGACGAGCTGGTGAAAGTGATGGGCAGGCACAAGCCCGAGAATATCGTGATCGAGATGGCCCGCGA
GAACCAGACCACACAGAAGGGCCAGAAGAATAGCAGGGAGCGCATGAAGCGCATCGAGGAGGGCATCAAG
GAGCTGGGCTCCCAGATCCTGAAGGAGCACCCCGTGGAGAATACCCAGCTGCAGAACGAGAAGCTGTATC
TGTACTATCTGCAGAACGGCCGGGACATGTACGTGGATCAGGAGCTGGACATCAATAGACTGTCTGATTA
TGACGTGGCCGCCATCGTGCCCCAGTCTTTCCTGAAGGATGACAGCATCGACAACAAGGTGCTGACACGG
AGCGATAAGGCCAGAGGCAAGAGCGACAATGTGCCTTCCGAGGAGGTGGTGAAGAAGATGAAGAATTACT
GGCGGCAGCTGCTGAACGCCAAGCTGATCACCCAGCGGAAGTTTGATAACCTGACAAAGGCAGAGAGAGG
AGGCCTGTCCGAGCTGGACAAGGCAGGCTTCATCAAGAGGCAGCTGGTGGAGACACGCCAGATCACCAAG
CACGTGGCCCAGATCCTGGATTCTCGCATGAATACCAAGTACGACGAGAACGATAAGCTGATCCGGGAGG
TGAAAGTGATCACCCTGAAGAGCAAGCTGGTGTCCGACTTCCGGAAGGACTTCCAGTTTTATAAGGTGCG
CGAGATCAACAATTATCACCACGCCCACGACGCATACCTGAACGCAGTGGTGGGAACCGCCCTGATCAAG
AAGTACCCAAAGCTGGAGAGCGAGTTCGTGTACGGCGATTATAAGGTGTACGACGTGAGAAAGATGATCG
CCAAGTCCGAGCAGGAGATCGGCAAGGCCACAGCCAAGTATTTCTTTTACTCTAACATCATGAACTTCTT
TAAGACAGAGATCACCCTGGCAAACGGAGAGATCAGGAAGCGGCCCCTGATCGAGACAAATGGCGAGACA
GGCGAGATCGTGTGGGATAAGGGCCGGGACTTTGCCACCGTGAGAAAGGTGCTGAGCATGCCACAGGTGA
ACATCGTGAAGAAGACAGAGGTGCAGACCGGCGGCTTCTCCAAGGAGTCTATCCTGCCCAAGAGGAATTC
CGATAAGCTGATCGCCCGCAAGAAGGATTGGGACCCCAAGAAGTATGGCGGCTTCGACTCCCCTACCGTG
GCCTACTCTGTGCTGGTGGTGGCCAAGGTGGAGAAGGGCAAGTCTAAGAAGCTGAAGAGCGTGAAGGAGC
TGCTGGGCATCACAATCATGGAGAGGAGCTCCTTCGAGAAGAACCCCATCGATTTTCTGGAGGCCAAGGG
CTATAAGGAGGTGAAGAAGGACCTGATCATCAAGCTGCCTAAGTACTCCCTGTTTGAGCTGGAGAATGGA
AGGAAGAGGATGCTGGCATCTGCCGGAGAGCTGCAGAAGGGCAACGAGCTGGCCCTGCCAAGCAAGTACG
TGAATTTCCTGTATCTGGCCAGCCACTACGAGAAGCTGAAGGGCTCCCCCGAGGATAACGAGCAGAAGCA
GCTGTTTGTGGAGCAGCACAAGCACTATCTGGACGAGATCATCGAGCAGATCAGCGAGTTCTCCAAGAGA
GTGATCCTGGCCGATGCCAACCTGGACAAGGTGCTGTCCGCCTACAATAAGCACAGGGACAAGCCTATCC
GCGAGCAGGCCGAGAACATCATCCACCTGTTCACACTGACCAATCTGGGCGCCCCAGCCGCCTTCAAGTA
TTTTGATACCACAATCGACCGGAAGAGATACACATCTACCAAGGAGGTGCTGGATGCCACCCTGATCCAC
CAGAGCATCACAGGCCTGTACGAGACAAGGATCGACCTGAGCCAGCTGGGAGGCGATTCCCGGGCAGATC
CCAAGAAGAAGCGGAAGGTGGAGGCAAGCGGATCCGGAAGGGCATCTCCTGGAATCCCAGGAAGCACCCG
CAACCACGATCAGGAGTTTGACCCCCCTAAGGTGTACCCACCCGTGCCAGCCGAGAAGAGGAAGCCCATC
CGCGTGCTGTCCCTGTTCGACGGCATCGCCACAGGCCTGCTGGTGCTGAAGGATCTGGGCATCCAGGTGG
ACAGATATATCGCCTCCGAGGTGTGCGAGGATTCTATCACCGTGGGCATGGTGAGGCACCAGGGCAAGAT
CATGTACGTGGGCGACGTGCGCAGCGTGACACAGAAGCACATCCAGGAGTGGGGACCCTTCGACCTGGTC
ATCGGAGGCAGCCCCTGTAATGACCTGTCCATCGTGAACCCTGCAAGGAAGGGCCTGTATGAGGGAACCG
GCAGACTGTTCTTTGAGTTCTACAGGCTGCTGCACGACGCCCGCCCTAAGGAGGGCGATGACAGGCCATT
CTTTTGGCTGTTTGAGAACGTGGTGGCCATGGGCGTGAGCGACAAGCGGGATATCTCCAGATTCCTGGAG
TCTAATCCCGTGATGATCGATGCAAAGGAGGTGTCTGCCGCACACAGGGCAAGGTACTTTTGGGGAAATC
TGCCTGGCATGAACCGCCCACTGGCCAGCACCGTGAACGACAAGCTGGAGCTGCAGGAGTGCCTGGAGCA
CGGAAGGATCGCCAAGTTCTCCAAGGTGCGGACAATCACCACAAGATCTAACAGCATCAAGCAGGGCAAG
GATCAGCACTTCCCCGTGTTCATGAATGAGAAGGAGGACATCCTGTGGTGTACCGAGATGGAGCGCGTGT
TCGGCTTTCCAGTGCACTATACAGACGTGAGCAATATGAGCCGGCTGGCAAGGCAGAGACTGCTGGGCCG
GTCCTGGTCTGTGCCAGTGATCAGACACCTGTTCGCCCCCCTGAAGGAGTACTTTGCCTGCGTGTCTAGC
GGCAACTCTAATGCCAACAGCAGAGGCCCTTCCTTTTCCTCTGGCCTGGTGCCACTGTCTCTGAGGGGCA
GCCACATGGGCCCCATGGAGATCTACAAGACCGTGTCCGCCTGGAAGAGGCAGCCTGTGCGCGTGCTGTC
TCTGTTCCGCAACATCGACAAGGTGCTGAAGAGCCTGGGCTTTCTGGAGAGCGGATCCGGATCTGGAGGA
GGCACCCTGAAGTATGTGGAGGATGTGACAAATGTGGTGCGGAGAGACGTGGAGAAGTGGGGCCCCTTCG
ATCTGGTGTACGGATCCACCCAGCCACTGGGAAGCTCCTGCGATAGGTGTCCAGGATGGTATATGTTCCA
GTTTCACAGAATCCTGCAGTACGCACTGCCAAGGCAGGAGAGCCAGCGCCCTTTCTTTTGGATCTTTATG
GACAACCTGCTGCTGACAGAGGATGACCAGGAGACAACAACCCGCTTCCTGCAGACAGAGGCAGTGACCC
TGCAGGATGTGAGGGGACGCGACTATCAGAATGCCATGCGGGTGTGGTCTAACATCCCTGGCCTGAAGAG
CAAGCACGCCCCCCTGACCCCTAAGGAGGAGGAGTACCTGCAGGCCCAGGTGCGGAGCAGATCCAAGCTG
GATGCCCCTAAGGTGGACCTGCTGGTGAAGAATTGTCTGCTGCCACTGCGGGAGTACTTCAAGTACTTTA
GTCAGAATAGCCTGCCACTGTCACGAGCCGACCCCAAGAAGAAACGGAAGGTGTCTAGAAGCGAGGGCAG
AGGAAGTCTTCTAACATGCGGTGACGTGGAGGAGAATCCCGGCCCTGGTACCGTGAGCAAGGGCGAGGAG
CTGTTCACCGGGGTGGTGCCCATCCTGGTCGAGCTGGACGGCGACGTAAACGGCCACAAGTTCAGCGTGT
CCGGCGAGGGCGAGGGCGATGCCACCTACGGCAAGCTGACCCTGAAGTTCATCTGCACCACCGGCAAGCT
GCCCGTGCCCTGGCCCACCCTCGTGACCACCCTGACCTACGGCGTGCAGTGCTTCAGCCGCTACCCCGAC
CACATGAAGCAGCACGACTTCTTCAAGTCCGCCATGCCCGAAGGCTACGTCCAGGAGCGCACCATCTTCT
TCAAGGACGACGGCAACTACAAGACCCGCGCCGAGGTGAAGTTCGAGGGCGACACCCTGGTGAACCGCAT
CGAGCTGAAGGGCATCGACTTCAAGGAGGACGGCAACATCCTGGGGCACAAGCTGGAGTACAACTACAAC
AGCCACAACGTCTATATCATGGCCGACAAGCAGAAGAACGGCATCAAGGTGAACTTCAAGATCCGCCACA
ACATCGAGGACGGCAGCGTGCAGCTCGCCGACCACTACCAGCAGAACACCCCCATCGGCGACGGCCCCGT
GCTGCTGCCCGACAACCACTACCTGAGCACCCAGTCCGCCCTGAGCAAAGACCCCAACGAGAAGCGCGAT
CACATGGTCCTGCTGGAGTTCGTGACCGCCGCCGGGATCACTCTCGGCATGGACGAGCTGTACAAGACCG
GTTGATAATAGATAACTTCGTATAGCATACATTATACGAAGTTATGAATTCGATATCAAGCTTATCGATA
ATCAACCTCTGGATTACAAAATTTGTGAAAGATTGACTGGTATTCTTAACTATGTTGCTCCTTTTACGCT
ATGTGGATACGCTGCTTTAATGCCTTTGTATCATGCTATTGCTTCCCGTATGGCTTTCATTTTCTCCTCC
TTGTATAAATCCTGGTTGCTGTCTCTTTATGAGGAGTTGTGGCCCGTTGTCAGGCAACGTGGCGTGGTGT
GCACTGTGTTTGCTGACGCAACCCCCACTGGTTGGGGCATTGCCACCACCTGTCAGCTCCTTTCCGGGAC
TTTCGCTTTCCCCCTCCCTATTGCCACGGCGGAACTCATCGCCGCCTGCCTTGCCCGCTGCTGGACAGGG
GCTCGGCTGTTGGGCACTGACAATTCCGTGGTGTTGTCGGGGAAATCATCGTCCTTTCCTTGGCTGCTCG
CCTGTGTTGCCACCTGGATTCTGCGCGGGACGTCCTTCTGCTACGTCCCTTCGGCCCTCAATCCAGCGGA
CCTTCCTTCCCGCGGCCTGCTGCCGGCTCTGCGGCCTCTTCCGCGTCTTCGCCTTCGCCCTCAGACGAGT
CGGATCTCCCTTTGGGCCGCCTCCCCGCATCGATACCGTCGACCTCGAGACCTAGAAAAACATGGAGCAA
TCACAAGTAGCAATACAGCAGCTACCAATGCTGATTGTGCCTGGCTAGAAGCACAAGAGGAGGAGGAGGT
GGGTTTTCCAGTCACACCTCAGGTACCTTTAAGACCAATGACTTACAAGGCAGCTGTAGATCTTAGCCAC
TTTTTAAAAGAAAAGGGGGGACTGGAAGGGCTAATTCACTCCCAACGAAGACAAGATATCCTTGATCTGT
GGATCTACCACACACAAGGCTACTTCCCTGATTGGCAGAACTACACACCAGGGCCAGGGATCAGATATCC
ACTGACCTTTGGATGGTGCTACAAGCTAGTACCAGTTGAGCAAGAGAAGGTAGAAGAAGCCAATGAAGGA
GAGAACACCCGCTTGTTACACCCTGTGAGCCTGCATGGGATGGATGACCCGGAGAGAGAAGTATTAGAGT
GGAGGTTTGACAGCCGCCTAGCATTTCATCACATGGCCCGAGAGCTGCATCCGGACTGTACTGGGTCTCT
CTGGTTAGACCAGATCTGAGCCTGGGAGCTCTCTGGCTAACTAGGGAACCCACTGCTTAAGCCTCAATAA
AGCTTGCCTTGAGTGCTTCAAGTAGTGTGTGCCCGTCTGTTGTGTGACTCTGGTAACTAGAGATCCCTCA
GACCCTTTTAGTCAGTGTGGAAAATCTCTAGCAGGGCCCGTTTAAACCCGCTGATCAGCCTCGACTGTGC
CTTCTAGTTGCCAGCCATCTGTTGTTTGCCCCTCCCCCGTGCCTTCCTTGACCCTGGAAGGTGCCACTCC
CACTGTCCTTTCCTAATAAAATGAGGAAATTGCATCGCATTGTCTGAGTAGGTGTCATTCTATTCTGGGG
GGTGGGGTGGGGCAGGACAGCAAGGGGGAGGATTGGGAAGACAATAGCAGGCATGCTGGGGATGCGGTGG
GCTCTATGGCTTCTGAGGCGGAAAGAACCAGCTGGGGCTCTAGGGGGTATCCCC
[124 nt withheld, positions 12655-12778]
C
[91 nt withheld, positions 12780-12870]
A
[49 nt withheld, positions 12872-12920]
CCTTTGACGTTGGAGTCCACGTTCTTT
[37 nt withheld, positions 12948-12984]
ACCCTATCTCGGTCTATTCTTTTGATTTATAAGGGATTTTGCCGATTTCGGCCTATTGGTTAAAAAATGA
GCTGATTTAACAAAAATTTAACGCGAATTAATTCTGTGGAATGTGTGTCAGTTAGGGTGTGGAAAGTCCC
CAGGCTCCCCAGCAGGCAGAAGTATGCAAAGCATGCATCTCAATTAGTCAGCAACCAGGTGTGGAAAGTC
CCCAGGCTCCCCAGCAGGCAGAAGTATGCAAAGCATGCATCTCAATTAGTCAGCAACCATAGTCCCGCCC
CTAACTCCGCCCATCCCGCCCCTAACTCCGCCCAGTTCCGCCCATTCTCCGCCCCATGGCTGACTAATTT
TTTTTATTTATGCAGAGGCCGAGGCCGCCTCTGCCTCTGAGCTATTCCAGAAGTAGTGAGGAGGCTTTTT
TGGAGGCCTAGGCTTTTGCAAAAAGCTCCCGGGAGCTTGTATATCCATTTTCGGATCTGATCAGCACGTG
TTGACAATTAATCATCGGCATAGTATATCGGCATAGTATAATACGACAAGGTGAGGAACTAAACCATGGC
CAAGTTGACCAGTGCCGTTCCGGTGCTCACCGCGCGCGACGTCGCCGGAGCGGTCGAGTTCTGGACCGAC
CGGCTCGGGTTCTCCCGGGACTTCGTGGAGGACGACTTCGCCGGTGTGGTCCGGGACGACGTGACCCTGT
TCATCAGCGCGGTCCAGGACCAGGTGGTGCCGGACAACACCCTGGCCTGGGTGTGGGTGCGCGGCCTGGA
CGAGCTGTACGCCGAGTGGTCGGAGGTCGTGTCCACGAACTTCCGGGACGCCTCCGGGCCGGCCATGACC
GAGATCGGCGAGCAGCCGTGGGGGCGGGAGTTCGCCCTGCGCGACCCGGCCGGCAACTGCGTGCACTTCG
TGGCCGAGGAGCAGGACTGACACGTGCTACGAGATTTCGATTCCACCGCCGCCTTCTATGAAAGGTTGGG
CTTCGGAATCGTTTTCCGGGACGCCGGCTGGATGATCCTCCAGCGCGGGGATCTCATGCTGGAGTTCTTC
GCCCACCCCAACTTGTTTATTGCAGCTTATAATGGTTACAAATAAAGCAATAGCATCACAAATTTCACAA
ATAAAGCATTTTTTTCACTGCATTCTAGTTGTGGTTTGTCCAAACTCATCAATGTATCTTATCATGTCTG
TATACCGTCGACCTCTAGCTAGAGCTTGGCGTAATCATGGTCATAGCTGTTTCCTGTGTGAAATTGTTAT
CCGCTCACAATTCCACACAACATACGAGCCGGAAGCATAAAGTGTAAAGCCTGGGGTGCCTAATGAGTGA
GCTAACTCACATTAATTGCGTTGCGCTCACTGCCCGCTTTCCAGTCGGGAAACCTGTCGTGCCAGCTGCA
TTAATGAATCGGCCAACGCGCGGGGAGAGGCGGTTTGCGTATTGGGCGCTCTTCCGCTTCCTCGCTCACT
GACTCGCTGCGCTCGGTCGTTCGGCTGCGGCGAGCGGTATCAGCTCACTCAAAGGCGGTAATACGGTTAT
CCACAGAATCAGGGGATAACGCAGGAAAGAACATGTGAGCAAAAGGCCAGCAAAAGGCCAGGAACCGTAA
AAAGGCCGCGTTGCTGGCGTTTTTCCATAGGCTCCGCCCCCCTGACGAGCATCACAAAAATCGACGCTCA
AGTCAGAGGTGGCGAAACCCGACAGGACTATAAAGATACCAGGCGTTTCCCCCTGGAAGCTCCCTCGTGC
GCTCTCCTGTTCCGACCCTGCCGCTTACCGGATACCTGTCCGCCTTTCTCCCTTCGGGAAGCGTGGCGCT
TTCTCATAGCTCACGCTGTAGGTATCTCAGTTCGGTGTAGGTCGTTCGCTCCAAGCTGGGCTGTGTGCAC
GAACCCCCCGTTCAGCCCGACCGCTGCGCCTTATCCGGTAACTATCGTCTTGAGTCCAACCCGGTAAGAC
ACGACTTATCGCCACTGGCAGCAGCCACTGGTAACAGGATTAGCAGAGCGAGGTATGTAGGCGGTGCTAC
AGAGTTCTTGAAGTGGTGGCCTAACTACGGCTACACTAGAAGAACAGTATTTGGTATCTGCGCTCTGCTG
AAGCCAGTTACCTTCGGAAAAAGAGTTGGTAGCTCTTGATCCGGCAAACAAACCACCGCTGGTAGCGGTG
GTTTTTTTGTTTGCAAGCAGCAGATTACGCGCAGAAAAAAAGGATCTCAAGAAGATCCTTTGATCTTTTC
TACGGGGTCTGACGCTCAGTGGAACGAAAACTCACGTTAAGGGATTTTGGTCATGAGATTATCAAAAAGG
ATCTTCACCTAGATCCTTTTAAATTAAAAATGAAGTTTTAAATCAATCTAAAGTATATATGAGTAAACTT
GGTCTGACAGTTACCAATGCTTAATCAGTGAGGCACCTATCTCAGCGATCTGTCTATTTCGTTCATCCAT
AGTTGCCTGACTCCCCGTCGTGTAGATAACTACGATACGGGAGGGCTTACCATCTGGCCCCAGTGCTGCA
ATGATACCGCGAGACCCACGCTCACCGGCTCCAGATTTATCAGCAATAAACCAGCCAGCCGGAAGGGCCG
AGCGCAGAAGTGGTCCTGCAACTTTATCCGCCTCCATCCAGTCTATTAATTGTTGCCGGGAAGCTAGAGT
AAGTAGTTCGCCAGTTAATAGTTTGCGCAACGTTGTTGCCATTGCTACAGGCATCGTGGTGTCACGCTCG
TCGTTTGGTATGGCTTCATTCAGCTCCGGTTCCCAACGATCAAGGCGAGTTACATGATCCCCCATGTTGT
GCAAAAAAGCGGTTAGCTCCTTCGGTCCTCCGATCGTTGTCAGAAGTAAGTTGGCCGCAGTGTTATCACT
CATGGTTATGGCAGCACTGCATAATTCTCTTACTGTCATGCCATCCGTAAGATGCTTTTCTGTGACTGGT
GAGTACTCAACCAAGTCATTCTGAGAATAGTGTATGCGGCGACCGAGTTGCTCTTGCCCGGCGTCAATAC
GGGATAATACCGCGCCACATAGCAGAACTTTAAAAGTGCTCATCATTGGAAAACGTTCTTCGGGGCGAAA
ACTCTCAAGGATCTTACCGCTGTTGAGATCCAGTTCGATGTAACCCACTCGTGCACCCAACTGATCTTCA
GCATCTTTTACTTTCACCAGCGTTTCTGGGTGAGCAAAAACAGGAAGGCAAAATGCCGCAAAAAAGGGAA
TAAGGGCGACACGGAAATGTTGAATACTCATACTCTTCCTTTTTCAATATTATTGAAGCATTTATCAGGG
TTATTGTCTCATGAGCGGATACATATTTGAATGTATTTAGAAAAATAAACAAATAGGGGTTCCGCGCACA
TTTCCCCGAAAAGTGCCACCTGAC
