Features (pLannotate 1.2.2; 39 found; start..end, strand, type, name):
      1..380     +  enhancer       CMV enhancer: human cytomegalovirus immediate early enhancer
    381..580     +  promoter       CMV promoter: human cytomegalovirus (CMV) immediate early promoter
    598..778     +  LTR            5' LTR (truncated): truncated 5' long terminal repeat (LTR) from HIV-1
    825..950     +  misc_feature   HIV-1 Ψ: packaging signal of human immunodeficiency virus type 1
    934..1297    +  CDS            HIV-1 gag (fragment): gag protein from human immunodeficiency virus 1; gag
   1443..1676    +  misc_feature   RRE: The Rev response element (RRE) of HIV-1 allows for Rev-dependent mRNA export from the nucleus to the cytoplasm.
   2053..2153    +  CDS            Rev (fragment): human immunodeficiency virus 1 (HIV-1) Rev protein; rev; enhances nuclear export of unspliced and incompletely spliced viral mRNAs
   2203..2320    +  misc_feature   cPPT/CTS: central polypurine tract and central termination sequence of HIV-1
   2364..2397    +  protein_bind   loxP: Cre-mediated recombination occurs in the 8-bp core sequence (GCATACAT). Cre recombinase
   2408..2483    -  misc_RNA       gRNA scaffold: guide RNA scaffold for the Streptococcus pyogenes CRISPR/Cas9 system
   2508..2748    -  promoter       U6 promoter: RNA polymerase III promoter for human U6 snRNA
   2781..3992    +  promoter       UbC promoter: human ubiquitin C promoter
   4003..4021    -  misc_feature   MCS (fragment): pUC18/19 multiple cloning site
   4030..4095    +  CDS            3xFLAG: three tandem FLAG® epitope tags, followed by an enterokinase cleavage site
   4132..8232    +  CDS            cas9: CAS9_STRP1 - Also known as csn1 From Streptococcus pyogenes serotype M1.
   8317..9219    +  CDS            Dnmt3a (fragment): DNM3A_MOUSE - Experimental evidence at protein level: Swiss-Prot protein existence level 1. Required for genome-wide de novo methylation and is essential for the establishment of DNA methylation patterns during development (PubMed:9662389, PubMed:11399089, PubMed:10555141, PubMed:11919202, PubMed:16567415, PubMed:17713477). DNA methylation is coordinated with methylation of histones (PubMed:9662389, PubMed:11399089, PubMed:10555141, PubMed:11919202, PubMed:16567415, PubMed:17713477). It modifies DNA in a non-processive manner and also methylates non-CpG sites (PubMed:9662389, PubMed:11399089,
   9304..9945    +  CDS            Dnmt3l (fragment): DNM3L_MOUSE - Experimental evidence at protein level: Swiss-Prot protein existence level 1. Catalytically inactive regulatory factor of DNA methyltransferases that can either promote or inhibit DNA methylation depending on the context (PubMed:11719692, PubMed:15318244, PubMed:15671018, PubMed:24074865). Essential for the function of DNMT3A and DNMT3B: activates DNMT3A and DNMT3B by binding to their catalytic domain (PubMed:15671018). Acts by accelerating the binding of DNA and S-adenosyl-L-methionine (AdoMet) to the methyltransferases and dissociates from the complex after DNA binding to the m
  10045..10758   +  CDS            EGFP: EGFP is a basic (constitutively fluorescent) green fluorescent protein published in 1996, derived from Aequorea victoria. It is reported to be a rapidly-maturing weak dimer with moderate acid sensitivity.
  10774..10807   +  protein_bind   loxP: Cre-mediated recombination occurs in the 8-bp core sequence (GCATACAT). Cre recombinase
  10808..10832   +  misc_feature   MCS (fragment): pBluescript multiple cloning site
  10832..11420   +  misc_feature   WPRE: woodchuck hepatitis virus posttranscriptional regulatory element
  11357..11938   +  CDS            nef (fragment): NEF_HV1H2 - Experimental evidence at protein level: Swiss-Prot protein existence level 1. Extracellular Nef protein targets CD4(+) T-lymphocytes for apoptosis by interacting with CXCR4 surface receptors. From Human immunodeficiency virus type 1 group M subtype B (isolate HXB2) (HIV-1).
  11945..12125   +  LTR            5' LTR (truncated): truncated 5' long terminal repeat (LTR) from HIV-1
  12157..12381   +  polyA_signal   bGH poly(A) signal: bovine growth hormone polyadenylation signal
  12385..12406   +  promoter       SV40 promoter (fragment): SV40 enhancer and early promoter
  12427..12855   +  rep_origin     f1 ori (sequence partly withheld): f1 bacteriophage origin of replication; arrow indicates direction of (+) strand synthesis
  12869..13198   +  promoter       SV40 promoter: SV40 enhancer and early promoter
  13246..13293   +  promoter       EM7 promoter: synthetic bacterial promoter&nbsp
  13312..13686   +  CDS            BleoR: antibiotic-binding protein; Sh ble from Streptoalloteichus hindustanus; confers resistance to bleomycin, phleomycin, and Zeocin™
  13696..13821   +  CDS            ble (fragment): BLE_KLEPN - Experimental evidence at protein level: Swiss-Prot protein existence level 1. Binding protein with a strong affinity to the bleomycin family of antibiotics. Binds to CL990; an antimitotic-antibiotic compound. From Klebsiella pneumoniae.
  13816..13937   +  polyA_signal   SV40 poly(A) signal: SV40 polyadenylation signal
  14008..14030   -  protein_bind   lac operator (fragment): The lac repressor binds to the lac operator to inhibit transcription in E. coli. This inhibition can be relieved by adding lactose or isopropyl-β-D-thiogalactopyranoside (IPTG). lac repressor encoded by lacI
  14034..14064   -  promoter       lac promoter: promoter for the E. coli lac operon
  14079..14100   -  protein_bind   CAP binding site: CAP binding activates transcription in the presence of cAMP. E. coli catabolite activator protein
  14113..14205   -  CDS            lacI (fragment): lac repressor; lacI; The lac repressor binds to the lac operator to inhibit transcription in E. coli. This inhibition can be relieved by adding lactose or isopropyl-β-D-thiogalactopyranoside (IPTG).
  14388..14976   -  rep_origin     ori: high-copy-number ColE1/pMB1/pBR322/pUC origin of replication
  15147..16007   -  CDS            AmpR: β-lactamase; bla; confers resistance to ampicillin, carbenicillin, and related antibiotics
  16008..16112   -  promoter       AmpR promoter: bla
  16171..16223   -  misc_feature   bom (fragment): basis of mobility region from pBR322
>Addgene plasmid #128801 | pDT305 | addgene full sequence | sequence record 255180 | Addgene NGS Result
GACATTGATTATTGACTAGTTATTAATAGTAATCAATTACGGGGTCATTAGTTCATAGCCCATATATGGA
GTTCCGCGTTACATAACTTACGGTAAATGGCCCGCCTGGCTGACCGCCCAACGACCCCCGCCCATTGACG
TCAATAATGACGTATGTTCCCATAGTAACGCCAATAGGGACTTTCCATTGACGTCAATGGGTGGAGTATT
TACGGTAAACTGCCCACTTGGCAGTACATCAAGTGTATCATATGCCAAGTACGCCCCCTATTGACGTCAA
TGACGGTAAATGGCCCGCCTGGCATTATGCCCAGTACATGACCTTATGGGACTTTCCTACTTGGCAGTAC
ATCTACGTATTAGTCATCGCTATTACCATGGTGATGCGGTTTTGGCAGTACATCAATGGGCGTGGATAGC
GGTTTGACTCACGGGGATTTCCAAGTCTCCACCCCATTGACGTCAATGGGAGTTTGTTTTGGCACCAAAA
TCAACGGGACTTTCCAAAATGTCGTAACAACTCCGCCCCATTGACGCAAATGGGCGGTAGGCGTGTACGG
TGGGAGGTCTATATAAGCAGCGCGTTTTGCCTGTACTGGGTCTCTCTGGTTAGACCAGATCTGAGCCTGG
GAGCTCTCTGGCTAACTAGGGAACCCACTGCTTAAGCCTCAATAAAGCTTGCCTTGAGTGCTTCAAGTAG
TGTGTGCCCGTCTGTTGTGTGACTCTGGTAACTAGAGATCCCTCAGACCCTTTTAGTCAGTGTGGAAAAT
CTCTAGCAGTGGCGCCCGAACAGGGACTTGAAAGCGAAAGGGAAACCAGAGGAGCTCTCTCGACGCAGGA
CTCGGCTTGCTGAAGCGCGCACGGCAAGAGGCGAGGGGCGGCGACTGGTGAGTACGCCAAAAATTTTGAC
TAGCGGAGGCTAGAAGGAGAGAGATGGGTGCGAGAGCGTCAGTATTAAGCGGGGGAGAATTAGATCGCGA
TGGGAAAAAATTCGGTTAAGGCCAGGGGGAAAGAAAAAATATAAATTAAAACATATAGTATGGGCAAGCA
GGGAGCTAGAACGATTCGCAGTTAATCCTGGCCTGTTAGAAACATCAGAAGGCTGTAGACAAATACTGGG
ACAGCTACAACCATCCCTTCAGACAGGATCAGAAGAACTTAGATCATTATATAATACAGTAGCAACCCTC
TATTGTGTGCATCAAAGGATAGAGATAAAAGACACCAAGGAAGCTTTAGACAAGATAGAGGAAGAGCAAA
ACAAAAGTAAGACCACCGCACAGCAAGCGGCCGCTGATCTTCAGACCTGGAGGAGGAGATATGAGGGACA
ATTGGAGAAGTGAATTATATAAATATAAAGTAGTAAAAATTGAACCATTAGGAGTAGCACCCACCAAGGC
AAAGAGAAGAGTGGTGCAGAGAGAAAAAAGAGCAGTGGGAATAGGAGCTTTGTTCCTTGGGTTCTTGGGA
GCAGCAGGAAGCACTATGGGCGCAGCGTCAATGACGCTGACGGTACAGGCCAGACAATTATTGTCTGGTA
TAGTGCAGCAGCAGAACAATTTGCTGAGGGCTATTGAGGCGCAACAGCATCTGTTGCAACTCACAGTCTG
GGGCATCAAGCAGCTCCAGGCAAGAATCCTGGCTGTGGAAAGATACCTAAAGGATCAACAGCTCCTGGGG
ATTTGGGGTTGCTCTGGAAAACTCATTTGCACCACTGCTGTGCCTTGGAATGCTAGTTGGAGTAATAAAT
CTCTGGAACAGATTTGGAATCACACGACCTGGATGGAGTGGGACAGAGAAATTAACAATTACACAAGCTT
AATACACTCCTTAATTGAAGAATCGCAAAACCAGCAAGAAAAGAATGAACAAGAATTATTGGAATTAGAT
AAATGGGCAAGTTTGTGGAATTGGTTTAACATAACAAATTGGCTGTGGTATATAAAATTATTCATAATGA
TAGTAGGAGGCTTGGTAGGTTTAAGAATAGTTTTTGCTGTACTTTCTATAGTGAATAGAGTTAGGCAGGG
ATATTCACCATTATCGTTTCAGACCCACCTCCCAACCCCGAGGGGACCCGACAGGCCCGAAGGAATAGAA
GAAGAAGGTGGAGAGAGAGACAGAGACAGATCCATTCGATTAGTGAACGGATCGGCACTGCGTGCGCCAA
TTCTGCAGACAAATGGCAGTATTCATCCACAATTTTAAAAGAAAAGGGGGGATTGGGGGGTACAGTGCAG
GGGAAAGAATAGTAGACATAATAGCAACAGACATACAAACTAAAGAATTACAAAAACAAATTACAAAAAT
TCAAAATTTTCGGGTTTATTACAGGGACAGCAGAGATCCAGTTTGGTTAATTAATAACTTCGTATAGCAT
ACATTATACGAAGTTATTAAAAAAAAAGCACCGACTCGGTGCCACTTTTTCAAGTTGATAACGGACTAGC
CTTATTTTAACTTGCTATTTCTAGCTCTAAAACTGAGACGTCCGTCTCCGGTGTTTCGTCCTTTCCACAA
GATATATAAAGCCAAGAAATCGAAATACTTTCAAGTTACGGTAAGCATATGATAGTCCATTTTAAAACAT
AATTTTAAAACTGCAAACTACCCAAGAAATTATTACTTTCTACGTCACGTATTTTGTACTAATATCTTTG
TGTTTACAGTCAAATTAATTCCAATTATCTCTCTAACAGCCTTGTATCGTATATGCAAATATGAAGGAAT
CATGGGAAATAGGCCCTCTTAATTAATTAACCCGTGTCGGCTCCAGATCTGGCCTCCGCGCCGGGTTTTG
GCGCCTCCCGCGGGCGCCCCCCTCCTCACGGCGAGCGCTGCCACGTCAGACGAAGGGCGCAGCGAGCGTC
CTGATCCTTCCGCCCGGACGCTCAGGACAGCGGCCCGCTGCTCATAAGACTCGGCCTTAGAACCCCAGTA
TCAGCAGAAGGACATTTTAGGACGGGACTTGGGTGACTCTAGGGCACTGGTTTTCTTTCCAGAGAGCGGA
ACAGGCGAGGAAAAGTAGTCCCTTCTCGGCGATTCTGCGGAGGGATCTCCGTGGGGCGGTGAACGCCGAT
GATTATATAAGGACGCGCCGGGTGTGGCACAGCTAGTTCCGTCGCAGCCGGGATTTGGGTCGCGGTTCTT
GTTTGTGGATCGCTGTGATCGTCACTTGGTGAGTAGCGGGCTGCTGGGCTGGCCGGGGCTTTCGTGGCCG
CCGGGCCGCTCGGTGGGACGGAAGCGTGTGGAGAGACCGCCAAGGGCTGTAGTCTGGGTCCGCGAGCAAG
GTTGCCCTGAACTGGGGGTTGGGGGGAGCGCAGCAAAATGGCGGCTGTTCCCGAGTCTTGAATGGAAGAC
GCTTGTGAGGCGGGCTGTGAGGTCGTTGAAACAAGGTGGGGGGCATGGTGGGCGGCAAGAACCCAAGGTC
TTGAGGCCTTCGCTAATGCGGGAAAGCTCTTATTCGGGTGAGATGGGCTGGGGCACCATCTGGGGACCCT
GACGTGAAGTTTGTCACTGACTGGAGAACTCGGTTTGTCGTCTGTTGCGGGGGCGGCAGTTATGGCGGTG
CCGTTGGGCAGTGCACCCGTACCTTTGGGAGCGCGCGCCCTCGTCGTGTCGTGACGTCACCCGTTCTGTT
GGCTTATAATGCAGGGTGGGGCCACCTGCCGGTAGGTGTGCGGTAGGCTTTTCTCCGTCGCAGGACGCAG
GGTTCGGGCCTAGGGTAGGCTCTCCTGAATCGACAGGCGCCGGACCTCTGGTGAGGGGAGGGATAAGTGA
GGCGTCAGTTTCTTTGGTCGGTTTTATGTACCTATCTTCTTAAGTAGCTGAAGCTCCGGTTTTGAACTAT
GCGCTCGGGGTTGGCGAGTGTGTTTTGTGAAGTTTTTTAGGCACCTTTTGAAATGTAATCATTTGGGTCA
ATATGTAATTTTCAGTGTTAGACTAGTAAATTGTCCGCTAAATTCTGGCCGTTTTTGGCTTTTTTGTTAG
ACGAAGCTTGGGCTGCAGGTCGACTCTAGAGCCACCATGGACTACAAAGACCATGACGGTGATTATAAAG
ATCATGACATCGATTACAAGGATGACGATGACAAGATGGCCCCCAAGAAGAAGAGGAAGGTGGGCCGCGG
AGACAAGAAGTATTCAATCGGCCTGGCTATCGGAACCAACAGCGTGGGGTGGGCAGTCATCACAGACGAG
TATAAGGTCCCCTCCAAGAAGTTTAAGGTGCTGGGCAATACCGATCGCCACTCCATCAAGAAGAACCTGA
TCGGCGCCCTGCTGTTCGACTCTGGCGAGACAGCAGAGGCAACCAGGCTGAAGAGGACAGCACGGAGAAG
GTATACCCGCCGGAAGAACCGGATCTGCTACCTGCAGGAGATCTTCAGCAATGAGATGGCCAAGGTGGAC
GATTCCTTCTTTCACCGCCTGGAGGAGTCTTTCCTGGTGGAGGAGGATAAGAAGCACGAGCGGCACCCAA
TCTTTGGCAACATCGTGGACGAGGTGGCCTATCACGAGAAGTACCCCACCATCTATCACCTGCGGAAGAA
GCTGGTGGATTCCACAGACAAGGCCGATCTGAGACTGATCTATCTGGCCCTGGCCCACATGATCAAGTTC
AGGGGCCACTTTCTGATCGAGGGCGACCTGAATCCCGATAACAGCGATGTGGACAAGCTGTTCATCCAGC
TGGTGCAGACCTACAACCAGCTGTTTGAGGAGAATCCTATCAACGCCTCTGGAGTGGACGCAAAGGCAAT
CCTGAGCGCCAGACTGTCTAAGAGCAGAAGGCTGGAGAATCTGATCGCCCAGCTGCCTGGCGAGAAGAAG
AATGGCCTGTTTGGCAACCTGATCGCCCTGTCCCTGGGCCTGACCCCAAATTTCAAGTCTAACTTTGACC
TGGCCGAGGATGCCAAGCTGCAGCTGTCCAAGGATACATATGACGATGACCTGGACAACCTGCTGGCCCA
GATCGGCGACCAGTACGCCGATCTGTTCCTGGCCGCCAAGAACCTGAGCGATGCCATCCTGCTGTCCGAC
ATCCTGCGCGTGAATACAGAGATCACCAAGGCCCCTCTGTCCGCCTCTATGATCAAGAGATATGATGAGC
ACCACCAGGACCTGACCCTGCTGAAGGCCCTGGTGAGGCAGCAGCTGCCAGAGAAGTACAAGGAGATCTT
CTTTGATCAGAGCAAGAACGGATACGCAGGATATATCGACGGAGGAGCATCCCAGGAGGAGTTCTACAAG
TTTATCAAGCCTATCCTGGAGAAGATGGACGGCACCGAGGAGCTGCTGGTGAAGCTGAACCGGGAGGACC
TGCTGCGGAAGCAGAGAACATTCGATAATGGCAGCATCCCCCACCAGATCCACCTGGGAGAGCTGCACGC
AATCCTGCGCCGGCAGGAGGATTTCTACCCTTTTCTGAAGGACAATAGGGAGAAGATCGAGAAGATCCTG
ACCTTCCGCATCCCATACTATGTGGGACCACTGGCAAGGGGAAACAGCAGATTTGCCTGGATGACAAGAA
AGTCCGAGGAGACAATCACCCCTTGGAATTTCGAGGAGGTGGTGGATAAGGGCGCCTCTGCCCAGAGCTT
CATCGAGAGGATGACCAACTTTGACAAGAATCTGCCCAACGAGAAGGTGCTGCCTAAGCACTCTCTGCTG
TACGAGTATTTCACAGTGTATAATGAGCTGACCAAGGTGAAGTACGTGACAGAGGGCATGAGAAAGCCAG
CCTTCCTGAGCGGCGAGCAGAAGAAGGCCATCGTGGACCTGCTGTTTAAGACAAACAGGAAGGTGACCGT
GAAGCAGCTGAAGGAGGACTATTTCAAGAAGATCGAGTGTTTTGATTCCGTGGAGATCTCTGGCGTGGAG
GACCGGTTTAATGCCTCCCTGGGCACATACCACGATCTGCTGAAGATCATCAAGGATAAGGACTTCCTGG
ACAATGAGGAGAACGAGGACATCCTGGAGGATATCGTGCTGACACTGACCCTGTTTGAGGATCGGGAGAT
GATCGAGGAGAGACTGAAGACCTATGCCCACCTGTTCGATGACAAAGTGATGAAGCAGCTGAAGAGAAGG
CGCTACACAGGATGGGGCAGGCTGAGCCGCAAGCTGATCAACGGCATCAGAGACAAGCAGTCTGGCAAGA
CCATCCTGGATTTTCTGAAGAGCGACGGCTTCGCCAACAGGAACTTCATGCAGCTGATCCACGATGACTC
CCTGACATTCAAGGAGGATATCCAGAAGGCACAGGTGTCCGGACAGGGCGACTCTCTGCACGAGCACATC
GCCAATCTGGCCGGCAGCCCAGCCATCAAGAAGGGCATCCTGCAGACCGTGAAGGTGGTGGACGAGCTGG
TGAAAGTGATGGGCAGGCACAAGCCCGAGAATATCGTGATCGAGATGGCCCGCGAGAACCAGACCACACA
GAAGGGCCAGAAGAATAGCAGGGAGCGCATGAAGCGCATCGAGGAGGGCATCAAGGAGCTGGGCTCCCAG
ATCCTGAAGGAGCACCCCGTGGAGAATACCCAGCTGCAGAACGAGAAGCTGTATCTGTACTATCTGCAGA
ACGGCCGGGACATGTACGTGGATCAGGAGCTGGACATCAATAGACTGTCTGATTATGACGTGGCCGCCAT
CGTGCCCCAGTCTTTCCTGAAGGATGACAGCATCGACAACAAGGTGCTGACACGGAGCGATAAGGCCAGA
GGCAAGAGCGACAATGTGCCTTCCGAGGAGGTGGTGAAGAAGATGAAGAATTACTGGCGGCAGCTGCTGA
ACGCCAAGCTGATCACCCAGCGGAAGTTTGATAACCTGACAAAGGCAGAGAGAGGAGGCCTGTCCGAGCT
GGACAAGGCAGGCTTCATCAAGAGGCAGCTGGTGGAGACACGCCAGATCACCAAGCACGTGGCCCAGATC
CTGGATTCTCGCATGAATACCAAGTACGACGAGAACGATAAGCTGATCCGGGAGGTGAAAGTGATCACCC
TGAAGAGCAAGCTGGTGTCCGACTTCCGGAAGGACTTCCAGTTTTATAAGGTGCGCGAGATCAACAATTA
TCACCACGCCCACGACGCATACCTGAACGCAGTGGTGGGAACCGCCCTGATCAAGAAGTACCCAAAGCTG
GAGAGCGAGTTCGTGTACGGCGATTATAAGGTGTACGACGTGAGAAAGATGATCGCCAAGTCCGAGCAGG
AGATCGGCAAGGCCACAGCCAAGTATTTCTTTTACTCTAACATCATGAACTTCTTTAAGACAGAGATCAC
CCTGGCAAACGGAGAGATCAGGAAGCGGCCCCTGATCGAGACAAATGGCGAGACAGGCGAGATCGTGTGG
GATAAGGGCCGGGACTTTGCCACCGTGAGAAAGGTGCTGAGCATGCCACAGGTGAACATCGTGAAGAAGA
CAGAGGTGCAGACCGGCGGCTTCTCCAAGGAGTCTATCCTGCCCAAGAGGAATTCCGATAAGCTGATCGC
CCGCAAGAAGGATTGGGACCCCAAGAAGTATGGCGGCTTCGACTCCCCTACCGTGGCCTACTCTGTGCTG
GTGGTGGCCAAGGTGGAGAAGGGCAAGTCTAAGAAGCTGAAGAGCGTGAAGGAGCTGCTGGGCATCACAA
TCATGGAGAGGAGCTCCTTCGAGAAGAACCCCATCGATTTTCTGGAGGCCAAGGGCTATAAGGAGGTGAA
GAAGGACCTGATCATCAAGCTGCCTAAGTACTCCCTGTTTGAGCTGGAGAATGGAAGGAAGAGGATGCTG
GCATCTGCCGGAGAGCTGCAGAAGGGCAACGAGCTGGCCCTGCCAAGCAAGTACGTGAATTTCCTGTATC
TGGCCAGCCACTACGAGAAGCTGAAGGGCTCCCCCGAGGATAACGAGCAGAAGCAGCTGTTTGTGGAGCA
GCACAAGCACTATCTGGACGAGATCATCGAGCAGATCAGCGAGTTCTCCAAGAGAGTGATCCTGGCCGAT
GCCAACCTGGACAAGGTGCTGTCCGCCTACAATAAGCACAGGGACAAGCCTATCCGCGAGCAGGCCGAGA
ACATCATCCACCTGTTCACACTGACCAATCTGGGCGCCCCAGCCGCCTTCAAGTATTTTGATACCACAAT
CGACCGGAAGAGATACACATCTACCAAGGAGGTGCTGGATGCCACCCTGATCCACCAGAGCATCACAGGC
CTGTACGAGACAAGGATCGACCTGAGCCAGCTGGGAGGCGATTCCCGGGCAGATCCCAAGAAGAAGCGGA
AGGTGGAGGCAAGCGGATCCGGAAGGGCATCTCCTGGAATCCCAGGAAGCACCCGCAACCACGATCAGGA
GTTTGACCCCCCTAAGGTGTACCCACCCGTGCCAGCCGAGAAGAGGAAGCCCATCCGCGTGCTGTCCCTG
TTCGACGGCATCGCCACAGGCCTGCTGGTGCTGAAGGATCTGGGCATCCAGGTGGACAGATATATCGCCT
CCGAGGTGTGCGAGGATTCTATCACCGTGGGCATGGTGAGGCACCAGGGCAAGATCATGTACGTGGGCGA
CGTGCGCAGCGTGACACAGAAGCACATCCAGGAGTGGGGACCCTTCGACCTGGTCATCGGAGGCAGCCCC
TGTAATGACCTGTCCATCGTGAACCCTGCAAGGAAGGGCCTGTATGAGGGAACCGGCAGACTGTTCTTTG
AGTTCTACAGGCTGCTGCACGACGCCCGCCCTAAGGAGGGCGATGACAGGCCATTCTTTTGGCTGTTTGA
GAACGTGGTGGCCATGGGCGTGAGCGACAAGCGGGATATCTCCAGATTCCTGGAGTCTAATCCCGTGATG
ATCGATGCAAAGGAGGTGTCTGCCGCACACAGGGCAAGGTACTTTTGGGGAAATCTGCCTGGCATGAACC
GCCCACTGGCCAGCACCGTGAACGACAAGCTGGAGCTGCAGGAGTGCCTGGAGCACGGAAGGATCGCCAA
GTTCTCCAAGGTGCGGACAATCACCACAAGATCTAACAGCATCAAGCAGGGCAAGGATCAGCACTTCCCC
GTGTTCATGAATGAGAAGGAGGACATCCTGTGGTGTACCGAGATGGAGCGCGTGTTCGGCTTTCCAGTGC
ACTATACAGACGTGAGCAATATGAGCCGGCTGGCAAGGCAGAGACTGCTGGGCCGGTCCTGGTCTGTGCC
AGTGATCAGACACCTGTTCGCCCCCCTGAAGGAGTACTTTGCCTGCGTGTCTAGCGGCAACTCTAATGCC
AACAGCAGAGGCCCTTCCTTTTCCTCTGGCCTGGTGCCACTGTCTCTGAGGGGCAGCCACATGGGCCCCA
TGGAGATCTACAAGACCGTGTCCGCCTGGAAGAGGCAGCCTGTGCGCGTGCTGTCTCTGTTCCGCAACAT
CGACAAGGTGCTGAAGAGCCTGGGCTTTCTGGAGAGCGGATCCGGATCTGGAGGAGGCACCCTGAAGTAT
GTGGAGGATGTGACAAATGTGGTGCGGAGAGACGTGGAGAAGTGGGGCCCCTTCGATCTGGTGTACGGAT
CCACCCAGCCACTGGGAAGCTCCTGCGATAGGTGTCCAGGATGGTATATGTTCCAGTTTCACAGAATCCT
GCAGTACGCACTGCCAAGGCAGGAGAGCCAGCGCCCTTTCTTTTGGATCTTTATGGACAACCTGCTGCTG
ACAGAGGATGACCAGGAGACAACAACCCGCTTCCTGCAGACAGAGGCAGTGACCCTGCAGGATGTGAGGG
GACGCGACTATCAGAATGCCATGCGGGTGTGGTCTAACATCCCTGGCCTGAAGAGCAAGCACGCCCCCCT
GACCCCTAAGGAGGAGGAGTACCTGCAGGCCCAGGTGCGGAGCAGATCCAAGCTGGATGCCCCTAAGGTG
GAACTGCTGGTGAAGAATTGTCTGCTGCCACTGCGGGAGTACTTCAAGTACTTTAGTCAGAATAGCCTGC
CACTGTCACGAGCCGACCCCAAGAAGAAACGGAAGGTGTCTAGCGAGGGCAGAGGAAGTCTTCTAACATG
CGGTGACGTGGAGGAGAATCCCGGCCCTGGTACCGTGAGCAAGGGCGAGGAGCTGTTCACCGGGGTGGTG
CCCATCCTGGTCGAGCTGGACGGCGACGTAAACGGCCACAAGTTCAGCGTGTCCGGCGAGGGCGAGGGCG
ATGCCACCTACGGCAAGCTGACCCTGAAGTTCATCTGCACCACCGGCAAGCTGCCCGTGCCCTGGCCCAC
CCTCGTGACCACCCTGACCTACGGCGTGCAGTGCTTCAGCCGCTACCCCGACCACATGAAGCAGCACGAC
TTCTTCAAGTCCGCCATGCCCGAAGGCTACGTCCAGGAGCGCACCATCTTCTTCAAGGACGACGGCAACT
ACAAGACCCGCGCCGAGGTGAAGTTCGAGGGCGACACCCTGGTGAACCGCATCGAGCTGAAGGGCATCGA
CTTCAAGGAGGACGGCAACATCCTGGGGCACAAGCTGGAGTACAACTACAACAGCCACAACGTCTATATC
ATGGCCGACAAGCAGAAGAACGGCATCAAGGTGAACTTCAAGATCCGCCACAACATCGAGGACGGCAGCG
TGCAGCTCGCCGACCACTACCAGCAGAACACCCCCATCGGCGACGGCCCCGTGCTGCTGCCCGACAACCA
CTACCTGAGCACCCAGTCCGCCCTGAGCAAAGACCCCAACGAGAAGCGCGATCACATGGTCCTGCTGGAG
TTCGTGACCGCCGCCGGGATCACTCTCGGCATGGACGAGCTGTACAAGACCGGTTGATAATAGATAACTT
CGTATAGCATACATTATACGAAGTTATGAATTCGATATCAAGCTTATCGATAATCAACCTCTGGATTACA
AAATTTGTGAAAGATTGACTGGTATTCTTAACTATGTTGCTCCTTTTACGCTATGTGGATACGCTGCTTT
AATGCCTTTGTATCATGCTATTGCTTCCCGTATGGCTTTCATTTTCTCCTCCTTGTATAAATCCTGGTTG
CTGTCTCTTTATGAGGAGTTGTGGCCCGTTGTCAGGCAACGTGGCGTGGTGTGCACTGTGTTTGCTGACG
CAACCCCCACTGGTTGGGGCATTGCCACCACCTGTCAGCTCCTTTCCGGGACTTTCGCTTTCCCCCTCCC
TATTGCCACGGCGGAACTCATCGCCGCCTGCCTTGCCCGCTGCTGGACAGGGGCTCGGCTGTTGGGCACT
GACAATTCCGTGGTGTTGTCGGGGAAATCATCGTCCTTTCCTTGGCTGCTCGCCTGTGTTGCCACCTGGA
TTCTGCGCGGGACGTCCTTCTGCTACGTCCCTTCGGCCCTCAATCCAGCGGACCTTCCTTCCCGCGGCCT
GCTGCCGGCTCTGCGGCCTCTTCCGCGTCTTCGCCTTCGCCCTCAGACGAGTCGGATCTCCCTTTGGGCC
GCCTCCCCGCATCGATACCGTCGACCTCGAGACCTAGAAAAACATGGAGCAATCACAAGTAGCAATACAG
CAGCTACCAATGCTGATTGTGCCTGGCTAGAAGCACAAGAGGAGGAGGAGGTGGGTTTTCCAGTCACACC
TCAGGTACCTTTAAGACCAATGACTTACAAGGCAGCTGTAGATCTTAGCCACTTTTTAAAAGAAAAGGGG
GGACTGGAAGGGCTAATTCACTCCCAACGAAGACAAGATATCCTTGATCTGTGGATCTACCACACACAAG
GCTACTTCCCTGATTGGCAGAACTACACACCAGGGCCAGGGATCAGATATCCACTGACCTTTGGATGGTG
CTACAAGCTAGTACCAGTTGAGCAAGAGAAGGTAGAAGAAGCCAATGAAGGAGAGAACACCCGCTTGTTA
CACCCTGTGAGCCTGCATGGGATGGATGACCCGGAGAGAGAAGTATTAGAGTGGAGGTTTGACAGCCGCC
TAGCATTTCATCACATGGCCCGAGAGCTGCATCCGGACTGTACTGGGTCTCTCTGGTTAGACCAGATCTG
AGCCTGGGAGCTCTCTGGCTAACTAGGGAACCCACTGCTTAAGCCTCAATAAAGCTTGCCTTGAGTGCTT
CAAGTAGTGTGTGCCCGTCTGTTGTGTGACTCTGGTAACTAGAGATCCCTCAGACCCTTTTAGTCAGTGT
GGAAAATCTCTAGCAGGGCCCGTTTAAACCCGCTGATCAGCCTCGACTGTGCCTTCTAGTTGCCAGCCAT
CTGTTGTTTGCCCCTCCCCCGTGCCTTCCTTGACCCTGGAAGGTGCCACTCCCACTGTCCTTTCCTAATA
AAATGAGGAAATTGCATCGCATTGTCTGAGTAGGTGTCATTCTATTCTGGGGGGTGGGGTGGGGCAGGAC
AGCAAGGGGGAGGATTGGGAAGACAATAGCAGGCATGCTGGGGATGCGGTGGGCTCTATGGCTTCTGAGG
CGGAAAGAACCAGCTGGGGCTCTAGGGGGTATCCCC
[124 nt withheld, positions 12427-12550]
C
[91 nt withheld, positions 12552-12642]
A
[49 nt withheld, positions 12644-12692]
CCTTTGACGTTGGAGTCCACGTTCTTT
[37 nt withheld, positions 12720-12756]
ACCCTATCTCGGTCTATTCTTTTGATTTATAAGGGATTTTGCCGATTTCGGCCTATTGGTTAAAAAATGA
GCTGATTTAACAAAAATTTAACGCGAATTAATTCTGTGGAATGTGTGTCAGTTAGGGTGTGGAAAGTCCC
CAGGCTCCCCAGCAGGCAGAAGTATGCAAAGCATGCATCTCAATTAGTCAGCAACCAGGTGTGGAAAGTC
CCCAGGCTCCCCAGCAGGCAGAAGTATGCAAAGCATGCATCTCAATTAGTCAGCAACCATAGTCCCGCCC
CTAACTCCGCCCATCCCGCCCCTAACTCCGCCCAGTTCCGCCCATTCTCCGCCCCATGGCTGACTAATTT
TTTTTATTTATGCAGAGGCCGAGGCCGCCTCTGCCTCTGAGCTATTCCAGAAGTAGTGAGGAGGCTTTTT
TGGAGGCCTAGGCTTTTGCAAAAAGCTCCCGGGAGCTTGTATATCCATTTTCGGATCTGATCAGCACGTG
TTGACAATTAATCATCGGCATAGTATATCGGCATAGTATAATACGACAAGGTGAGGAACTAAACCATGGC
CAAGTTGACCAGTGCCGTTCCGGTGCTCACCGCGCGCGACGTCGCCGGAGCGGTCGAGTTCTGGACCGAC
CGGCTCGGGTTCTCCCGGGACTTCGTGGAGGACGACTTCGCCGGTGTGGTCCGGGACGACGTGACCCTGT
TCATCAGCGCGGTCCAGGACCAGGTGGTGCCGGACAACACCCTGGCCTGGGTGTGGGTGCGCGGCCTGGA
CGAGCTGTACGCCGAGTGGTCGGAGGTCGTGTCCACGAACTTCCGGGACGCCTCCGGGCCGGCCATGACC
GAGATCGGCGAGCAGCCGTGGGGGCGGGAGTTCGCCCTGCGCGACCCGGCCGGCAACTGCGTGCACTTCG
TGGCCGAGGAGCAGGACTGACACGTGCTACGAGATTTCGATTCCACCGCCGCCTTCTATGAAAGGTTGGG
CTTCGGAATCGTTTTCCGGGACGCCGGCTGGATGATCCTCCAGCGCGGGGATCTCATGCTGGAGTTCTTC
GCCCACCCCAACTTGTTTATTGCAGCTTATAATGGTTACAAATAAAGCAATAGCATCACAAATTTCACAA
ATAAAGCATTTTTTTCACTGCATTCTAGTTGTGGTTTGTCCAAACTCATCAATGTATCTTATCATGTCTG
TATACCGTCGACCTCTAGCTAGAGCTTGGCGTAATCATGGTCATAGCTGTTTCCTGTGTGAAATTGTTAT
CCGCTCACAATTCCACACAACATACGAGCCGGAAGCATAAAGTGTAAAGCCTGGGGTGCCTAATGAGTGA
GCTAACTCACATTAATTGCGTTGCGCTCACTGCCCGCTTTCCAGTCGGGAAACCTGTCGTGCCAGCTGCA
TTAATGAATCGGCCAACGCGCGGGGAGAGGCGGTTTGCGTATTGGGCGCTCTTCCGCTTCCTCGCTCACT
GACTCGCTGCGCTCGGTCGTTCGGCTGCGGCGAGCGGTATCAGCTCACTCAAAGGCGGTAATACGGTTAT
CCACAGAATCAGGGGATAACGCAGGAAAGAACATGTGAGCAAAAGGCCAGCAAAAGGCCAGGAACCGTAA
AAAGGCCGCGTTGCTGGCGTTTTTCCATAGGCTCCGCCCCCCTGACGAGCATCACAAAAATCGACGCTCA
AGTCAGAGGTGGCGAAACCCGACAGGACTATAAAGATACCAGGCGTTTCCCCCTGGAAGCTCCCTCGTGC
GCTCTCCTGTTCCGACCCTGCCGCTTACCGGATACCTGTCCGCCTTTCTCCCTTCGGGAAGCGTGGCGCT
TTCTCATAGCTCACGCTGTAGGTATCTCAGTTCGGTGTAGGTCGTTCGCTCCAAGCTGGGCTGTGTGCAC
GAACCCCCCGTTCAGCCCGACCGCTGCGCCTTATCCGGTAACTATCGTCTTGAGTCCAACCCGGTAAGAC
ACGACTTATCGCCACTGGCAGCAGCCACTGGTAACAGGATTAGCAGAGCGAGGTATGTAGGCGGTGCTAC
AGAGTTCTTGAAGTGGTGGCCTAACTACGGCTACACTAGAAGAACAGTATTTGGTATCTGCGCTCTGCTG
AAGCCAGTTACCTTCGGAAAAAGAGTTGGTAGCTCTTGATCCGGCAAACAAACCACCGCTGGTAGCGGTG
GTTTTTTTGTTTGCAAGCAGCAGATTACGCGCAGAAAAAAAGGATCTCAAGAAGATCCTTTGATCTTTTC
TACGGGGTCTGACGCTCAGTGGAACGAAAACTCACGTTAAGGGATTTTGGTCATGAGATTATCAAAAAGG
ATCTTCACCTAGATCCTTTTAAATTAAAAATGAAGTTTTAAATCAATCTAAAGTATATATGAGTAAACTT
GGTCTGACAGTTACCAATGCTTAATCAGTGAGGCACCTATCTCAGCGATCTGTCTATTTCGTTCATCCAT
AGTTGCCTGACTCCCCGTCGTGTAGATAACTACGATACGGGAGGGCTTACCATCTGGCCCCAGTGCTGCA
ATGATACCGCGAGACCCACGCTCACCGGCTCCAGATTTATCAGCAATAAACCAGCCAGCCGGAAGGGCCG
AGCGCAGAAGTGGTCCTGCAACTTTATCCGCCTCCATCCAGTCTATTAATTGTTGCCGGGAAGCTAGAGT
AAGTAGTTCGCCAGTTAATAGTTTGCGCAACGTTGTTGCCATTGCTACAGGCATCGTGGTGTCACGCTCG
TCGTTTGGTATGGCTTCATTCAGCTCCGGTTCCCAACGATCAAGGCGAGTTACATGATCCCCCATGTTGT
GCAAAAAAGCGGTTAGCTCCTTCGGTCCTCCGATCGTTGTCAGAAGTAAGTTGGCCGCAGTGTTATCACT
CATGGTTATGGCAGCACTGCATAATTCTCTTACTGTCATGCCATCCGTAAGATGCTTTTCTGTGACTGGT
GAGTACTCAACCAAGTCATTCTGAGAATAGTGTATGCGGCGACCGAGTTGCTCTTGCCCGGCGTCAATAC
GGGATAATACCGCGCCACATAGCAGAACTTTAAAAGTGCTCATCATTGGAAAACGTTCTTCGGGGCGAAA
ACTCTCAAGGATCTTACCGCTGTTGAGATCCAGTTCGATGTAACCCACTCGTGCACCCAACTGATCTTCA
GCATCTTTTACTTTCACCAGCGTTTCTGGGTGAGCAAAAACAGGAAGGCAAAATGCCGCAAAAAAGGGAA
TAAGGGCGACACGGAAATGTTGAATACTCATACTCTTCCTTTTTCAATATTATTGAAGCATTTATCAGGG
TTATTGTCTCATGAGCGGATACATATTTGAATGTATTTAGAAAAATAAACAAATAGGGGTTCCGCGCACA
TTTCCCCGAAAAGTGCCACCTGACGTCGACGGATCGGGAGATCTCCCGATCCCCTATGGTGCACTCTCAG
TACAATCTGCTCTGATGCCGCATAGTTAAGCCAGTATCTGCTCCCTGCTTGTGTGTTGGAGGTCGCTGAG
TAGTGCGCGAGCAAAATTTAAGCTACAACAAGGCAAGGCTTGACCGACAATTGCATGAAGAATCTGCTTA
GGGTTAGGCGTTTTGCGCTGCTTCGCGATGTACGGGCCAGATATACGCGTT
